Addgene plasmid #44376: pUC-UAS1B8-TEF(272)
Depositing lab: Hal Alper. Depositing organization: University of Texas at Austin. Publication: Tuning gene expression in Yarrowia lipolytica by a hybrid promoter approach. Blazeck J, Liu L, Redden H, Alper H. Appl Environ Microbiol. 2011 Nov;77(22):7905-14. doi: 10.1128/AEM.05763-11. Epub 2011 Sep 16. PubMed 21926196.
Backbone
  Vector backbone: pUC19
  Backbone size w/o insert (bp): 2623
  Total vector size (bp): 3822
  Modifications to backbone: None
  Vector type: Bacterial Expression, Synthetic Biology
Growth in bacteria
  Bacterial resistance: Ampicillin, 100 μg/mL
  Growth temperature: 37°C
  Growth strain: DH10B
  Copy number: High Copy
Gene/Insert
  Gene/Insert name: UAS1B8-TEF(272) promoter
  Species: Yarrowia lipolytica
  Insert size (bp): 1199
  Mutation: N/A
  Promoter: UAS1B8-TEF(272)
  Cloning method: Restriction Enzyme; 5′ cloning site BstBI (not destroyed); 3′ cloning site AscI (not destroyed)
  Sequencing primers: 5′ m13_forward20_primer; 3′ m13_reverse_primer
Terms and licenses: Academic/Nonprofit Terms; Industry Terms: Not Available to Industry
How to cite: pUC-UAS1B8-TEF(272) was a gift from Hal Alper (Addgene plasmid # 44376 ; http://n2t.net/addgene:44376 ; RRID:Addgene_44376)
