[The description below was written by a language model from this plasmid's Addgene catalogue record and pLannotate feature annotations shown in this document.]
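Description:
pUC-UAS1B8-TEF(272) is a 3,822 bp pUC19-based cloning plasmid that stores a synthetic hybrid promoter for the oleaginous yeast Yarrowia lipolytica. It is a purely bacterial shuttle for the part. The feature table shows the high-copy ColE1/pUC origin of replication and the AmpR (β-lactamase) gene with its own promoter for ampicillin selection. It shows no yeast replication origin, centromere or yeast selectable marker, so the plasmid is not maintained or selected in Yarrowia as it stands. The remaining annotations are ordinary pUC19 remnants: the lac promoter, lac operator and CAP binding site, a fragment of lacZα, and short fragments matching lacI, bom and rop.

The payload is the 1,199 bp UAS1B8-TEF(272) promoter, cloned between BstBI and AscI sites, both of which are retained so the element can be excised or exchanged. pLannotate did not annotate the insert itself. It most likely occupies the unannotated stretch of roughly 1.2 kb between the lacZα fragment and the lac operator, which would place it in the pUC19 polylinker region and would fit the listed M13 forward and reverse sequencing primers. By its name and the associated work on hybrid promoters, the element appears to combine eight tandem copies of the UAS1B upstream activating sequence with a truncated 272 bp TEF promoter core. The record does not spell out this composition. No reporter or coding sequence is recorded downstream of the promoter. The plasmid therefore serves as a synthetic-biology source of a promoter part, one member of a series built to tune gene expression strength in Y. lipolytica, and the part is intended to be subcloned into Yarrowia expression vectors upstream of a gene of interest.
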