Features (pLannotate 1.2.2; 10 found; start..end, strand, type, name):
    137..236     +  misc_feature   bom (fragment): basis of mobility region from pBR322
    242..395     -  CDS            lacZα (fragment): LacZα fragment of β-galactosidase; lacZ fragment
   1625..1641    -  protein_bind   lac operator: The lac repressor binds to the lac operator to inhibit transcription in E. coli. This inhibition can be relieved by adding lactose or isopropyl-β-D-thiogalactopyranoside (IPTG). lac repressor encoded by lacI
   1649..1679    -  promoter       lac promoter: promoter for the E. coli lac operon
   1694..1715    -  protein_bind   CAP binding site: CAP binding activates transcription in the presence of cAMP. E. coli catabolite activator protein
   1728..1820    -  CDS            lacI (fragment): lac repressor; lacI; The lac repressor binds to the lac operator to inhibit transcription in E. coli. This inhibition can be relieved by adding lactose or isopropyl-β-D-thiogalactopyranoside (IPTG).
   2003..2591    -  rep_origin     ori: high-copy-number ColE1/pMB1/pBR322/pUC origin of replication
   2762..3622    -  CDS            AmpR: β-lactamase; bla; confers resistance to ampicillin, carbenicillin, and related antibiotics
   3623..3727    -  promoter       AmpR promoter: bla
   3822..35      +  CDS            rop (fragment) (across the origin): Rop protein, which maintains plasmids at low copy number; rop
>Addgene plasmid #44376 | pUC-UAS1B8-TEF(272) | depositor full sequence | sequence record 60458 | pUC-UAS1B8-TEF(272) sequence 3822 bps
TCGCGCGTTTCGGTGATGACGGTGAAAACCTCTGACACATGCAGCTCCCGGAGACGGTCACAGCTTGTCT
GTAAGCGGATGCCGGGAGCAGACAAGCCCGTCAGGGCGCGTCAGCGGGTGTTGGCGGGTGTCGGGGCTGG
CTTAACTATGCGGCATCAGAGCAGATTGTACTGAGAGTGCACCATATGCGGTGTGAAATACCGCACAGAT
GCGTAAGGAGAAAATACCGCATCAGGCGCCATTCGCCATTCAGGCTGCGCAACTGTTGGGAAGGGCGATC
GGTGCGGGCCTCTTCGCTATTACGCCAGCTGGCGAAAGGGGGATGTGCTGCAAGGCGATTAAGTTGGGTA
ACGCCAGGGTTTTCCCAGTCACGACGTTGTAAAACGACGGCCAGTTTCGAAGGTACCCGAATTCCTGAGG
TGTCTCACAAGTGCCGTGCAGTCCCGCCCCCACTTGCTTCTCTTTGTGTGTAGTGTACGTACATTATCGA
GACCGTTGTTCCCGCCCACCTCGATCCGGTCTAGACTGAGGTGTCTCACAAGTGCCGTGCAGTCCCGCCC
CCACTTGCTTCTCTTTGTGTGTAGTGTACGTACATTATCGAGACCGTTGTTCCCGCCCACCTCGATCCGG
GGATCCCTGAGGTGTCTCACAAGTGCCGTGCAGTCCCGCCCCCACTTGCTTCTCTTTGTGTGTAGTGTAC
GTACATTATCGAGACCGTTGTTCCCGCCCACCTCGATCCGGGTCGACCTGAGGTGTCTCACAAGTGCCGT
GCAGTCCCGCCCCCACTTGCTTCTCTTTGTGTGTAGTGTACGTACATTATCGAGACCGTTGTTCCCGCCC
ACCTCGATCCGGGAGCTCCTGAGGTGTCTCACAAGTGCCGTGCAGTCCCGCCCCCACTTGCTTCTCTTTG
TGTGTAGTGTACGTACATTATCGAGACCGTTGTTCCCGCCCACCTCGATCCGGTCTAGACTGAGGTGTCT
CACAAGTGCCGTGCAGTCCCGCCCCCACTTGCTTCTCTTTGTGTGTAGTGTACGTACATTATCGAGACCG
TTGTTCCCGCCCACCTCGATCCGGGGATCCCTGAGGTGTCTCACAAGTGCCGTGCAGTCCCGCCCCCACT
TGCTTCTCTTTGTGTGTAGTGTACGTACATTATCGAGACCGTTGTTCCCGCCCACCTCGATCCGGGTCGA
CCTGAGGTGTCTCACAAGTGCCGTGCAGTCCCGCCCCCACTTGCTTCTCTTTGTGTGTAGTGTACGTACA
TTATCGAGACCGTTGTTCCCGCCCACCTCGATCCGGGCATGCCTGCAGAAGCTTCCCACACTTGCCGTTA
AGGGCGTAGGGTACTGCAGTCTGGAATCTACGCTTGTTCAGACTTTGTACTAGTTTCTTTGTCTGGCCAT
CCGGGTAACCCATGCCGGACGCAAAATAGACTACTGAAAATTTTTTTGCTTTGTGGTTGGGACTTTAGCC
AAGGGTATAAAAGACCACCGTCCCCGAATTACCTTTCCTCTTCTTTTCTCTCTCTCCTTGTCAACTCACA
CCCGAAATCGTTAAGCATTTCCTTCTGAGTATAAGAATCATTCAAAGGCGCGCCATCATGGTCATAGCTG
TTTCCTGTGTGAAATTGTTATCCGCTCACAATTCCACACAACATACGAGCCGGAAGCATAAAGTGTAAAG
CCTGGGGTGCCTAATGAGTGAGCTAACTCACATTAATTGCGTTGCGCTCACTGCCCGCTTTCCAGTCGGG
AAACCTGTCGTGCCAGCTGCATTAATGAATCGGCCAACGCGCGGGGAGAGGCGGTTTGCGTATTGGGCGC
TCTTCCGCTTCCTCGCTCACTGACTCGCTGCGCTCGGTCGTTCGGCTGCGGCGAGCGGTATCAGCTCACT
CAAAGGCGGTAATACGGTTATCCACAGAATCAGGGGATAACGCAGGAAAGAACATGTGAGCAAAAGGCCA
GCAAAAGGCCAGGAACCGTAAAAAGGCCGCGTTGCTGGCGTTTTTCCATAGGCTCCGCCCCCCTGACGAG
CATCACAAAAATCGACGCTCAAGTCAGAGGTGGCGAAACCCGACAGGACTATAAAGATACCAGGCGTTTC
CCCCTGGAAGCTCCCTCGTGCGCTCTCCTGTTCCGACCCTGCCGCTTACCGGATACCTGTCCGCCTTTCT
CCCTTCGGGAAGCGTGGCGCTTTCTCATAGCTCACGCTGTAGGTATCTCAGTTCGGTGTAGGTCGTTCGC
TCCAAGCTGGGCTGTGTGCACGAACCCCCCGTTCAGCCCGACCGCTGCGCCTTATCCGGTAACTATCGTC
TTGAGTCCAACCCGGTAAGACACGACTTATCGCCACTGGCAGCAGCCACTGGTAACAGGATTAGCAGAGC
GAGGTATGTAGGCGGTGCTACAGAGTTCTTGAAGTGGTGGCCTAACTACGGCTACACTAGAAGGACAGTA
TTTGGTATCTGCGCTCTGCTGAAGCCAGTTACCTTCGGAAAAAGAGTTGGTAGCTCTTGATCCGGCAAAC
AAACCACCGCTGGTAGCGGTGGTTTTTTTGTTTGCAAGCAGCAGATTACGCGCAGAAAAAAAGGATCTCA
AGAAGATCCTTTGATCTTTTCTACGGGGTCTGACGCTCAGTGGAACGAAAACTCACGTTAAGGGATTTTG
GTCATGAGATTATCAAAAAGGATCTTCACCTAGATCCTTTTAAATTAAAAATGAAGTTTTAAATCAATCT
AAAGTATATATGAGTAAACTTGGTCTGACAGTTACCAATGCTTAATCAGTGAGGCACCTATCTCAGCGAT
CTGTCTATTTCGTTCATCCATAGTTGCCTGACTCCCCGTCGTGTAGATAACTACGATACGGGAGGGCTTA
CCATCTGGCCCCAGTGCTGCAATGATACCGCGAGACCCACGCTCACCGGCTCCAGATTTATCAGCAATAA
ACCAGCCAGCCGGAAGGGCCGAGCGCAGAAGTGGTCCTGCAACTTTATCCGCCTCCATCCAGTCTATTAA
TTGTTGCCGGGAAGCTAGAGTAAGTAGTTCGCCAGTTAATAGTTTGCGCAACGTTGTTGCCATTGCTACA
GGCATCGTGGTGTCACGCTCGTCGTTTGGTATGGCTTCATTCAGCTCCGGTTCCCAACGATCAAGGCGAG
TTACATGATCCCCCATGTTGTGCAAAAAAGCGGTTAGCTCCTTCGGTCCTCCGATCGTTGTCAGAAGTAA
GTTGGCCGCAGTGTTATCACTCATGGTTATGGCAGCACTGCATAATTCTCTTACTGTCATGCCATCCGTA
AGATGCTTTTCTGTGACTGGTGAGTACTCAACCAAGTCATTCTGAGAATAGTGTATGCGGCGACCGAGTT
GCTCTTGCCCGGCGTCAATACGGGATAATACCGCGCCACATAGCAGAACTTTAAAAGTGCTCATCATTGG
AAAACGTTCTTCGGGGCGAAAACTCTCAAGGATCTTACCGCTGTTGAGATCCAGTTCGATGTAACCCACT
CGTGCACCCAACTGATCTTCAGCATCTTTTACTTTCACCAGCGTTTCTGGGTGAGCAAAAACAGGAAGGC
AAAATGCCGCAAAAAAGGGAATAAGGGCGACACGGAAATGTTGAATACTCATACTCTTCCTTTTTCAATA
TTATTGAAGCATTTATCAGGGTTATTGTCTCATGAGCGGATACATATTTGAATGTATTTAGAAAAATAAA
CAAATAGGGGTTCCGCGCACATTTCCCCGAAAAGTGCCACCTGACGTCTAAGAAACCATTATTATCATGA
CATTAACCTATAAAAATAGGCGTATCACGAGGCCCTTTCGTC
