>Addgene plasmid #44376 | pUC-UAS1B8-TEF(272) | addgene partial sequence | sequence record 62637 | M13_pUC_rev
ATGATTCTTATACTCAGAAGGAAATGCTTAACGATTTCGGGTGTGAGTTGACAAGGAGAGAGAGAAAAGA
AGAGGAAAGGTAATTCGGGGACGGTGGTCTTTTATACCCTTGGCTAAAGTCCCAACCACAAAGCAAAAAA
ATTTTCAGTAGTCTATTTTGCGTCCGGCATGGGTTACCCGGATGGCCAGACAAAGAAACTAGTACAAAGT
CTGAACAAGCGTAGATTCCAGACTGCAGTACCCTACGCCCTTAACGGCAAGTGTGGGAAGCTTCTGCAGG
CATGCCCGGATCGAGGTGGGCGGGAACAACGGTCTCGATAATGTACGTACACTACACACAAAGAGAAGCA
AGTGGGGGCGGGACTGCACGGCACTTGTGAGACACCTCAGGTCGACCCGGATCGAGGTGGGCGGGAACAA
CGGTCTCGATAATGTACGTACACTACACACAAAGAGAAGCAAGTGGGGGCGGGACTGCACGGCACTTGTG
AGACACCTCAGGGATCCCCGGATCGAGGTGGGCGGGAACAACGGTCTCGATAATGTACGTACACTACACA
CAAAGAGAAGCAAGTGGGGGCGGGACTGCACGGCACTTGTGAGACACCTCAGTCTAGACCGGATCGAGGT
GGGCGGGAACAACGGTCTCGATAATGTACGTACACTACACACAAAGAGAAGCAAGTGGGGGCGGGACTGC
ACGGCACTTGTGAGACACCTCAGGAGCTCCCGGATCGAGGTGGGCGGGAACAACGGTCTCGATAATGTAC
GTACACTACACACAAAGAGAAGCAAGTGGGGGCGGGACTGCACGGCACTTGTGAGAC
